Addgene plasmid #57925: mKOet-H3-23
Purpose: Localization: Nucleus/Histones, Excitation: 548, Emission: 561
Depositing lab: Michael Davidson. Depositing organization: Florida State University, Tallahassee.
Backbone
  Vector backbone: mKOet
  Backbone size w/o insert (bp): 4750
  Vector type: Mammalian Expression
  Selectable markers: Neomycin (select with G418)
Growth in bacteria
  Bacterial resistance: Kanamycin, 50 μg/mL
  Growth temperature: 37°C
  Growth strain: DH5alpha
  Copy number: High Copy
Gene/Insert
  Gene/Insert name: NM_003537.3 (alt names: Human Histone H3; NM_003537.3)
  Species: H. sapiens (human)
  Entrez Gene: H3C2 (a.k.a. H3/l, H3C1, H3C10, H3C11, H3C12, H3C3, H3C4, H3C6, H3C7, H3C8, H3FL, HIST1H3B)
  Promoter: CMV
  Tag / fusion protein: mKOet
  Cloning method: Unknown
  Sequencing primers: 5′ CMV-F; 3′ SV40pA-R
Terms and licenses: Academic/Nonprofit Terms; Industry Terms: Not Available to Industry
Depositor comments: H. sapiens (human) Histone H3. Excitation = 548; Emission = 561
How to cite: mKOet-H3-23 was a gift from Michael Davidson (Addgene plasmid # 57925 ; http://n2t.net/addgene:57925 ; RRID:Addgene_57925)
