[The description below was written by a language model from this plasmid's Addgene catalogue record.]
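Description:
mKOet-H3-23 is a mammalian expression plasmid that produces human histone H3 (the H3C2/HIST1H3B gene, corresponding to the NM_003537.3 transcript) fused to the orange fluorescent protein mKOet. It is built on an mKOet backbone of about 4.75 kb without the insert. The fusion is driven by the CMV promoter, a strong constitutive promoter in most mammalian cell lines, and the use of an SV40 polyadenylation-region sequencing primer suggests that the transcript is terminated by an SV40 poly(A) signal. In bacteria the plasmid is maintained at high copy number under kanamycin selection. In mammalian cells the neomycin resistance marker allows G418 selection of stable transfectants. The record does not name the replication origin. It also does not say whether the fluorescent protein sits at the N- or C-terminus of the histone, or what the linker is. The "23" in the name may refer to linker length, but this is not stated. The cloning method is listed as unknown, and no feature table accompanies the entry.

The construct serves as a fluorescent localization marker for the nucleus and chromatin. Because histone H3 is a core nucleosome component, the tagged protein is expected to be incorporated into chromatin and so label nuclei and chromosomes in orange. The recorded spectral values are excitation at 548 nm and emission at 561 nm. Typical uses for such a fusion include live- or fixed-cell imaging of nuclear morphology, chromosome behaviour during cell division, and multicolour experiments alongside spectrally distinct fluorescent markers.
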