>Addgene plasmid #57925 | mKOet-H3-23 | depositor partial sequence | sequence record 89073 | insert sequence
GACGTCAGATCCGCTAGCCGCCACC
[408 nt withheld, positions 26-433]
GATCTCGAGCTCAAGCTTCGAATTCTGCAGTCGACGGTACCGCGGGCCCGGGATCCACCGGTCGCCACCA
TGGTGAGCAAGGGCGAGGAGAATAACATGGCCGTGATTAAACCAGAGATGAAGATGAGGTACTACATGGA
CGGCTCCGTCAATGGGCATGAGTTCACAATTGAAGGTGAAGGCACAGGCAGACCTTACGAGGGACATCAA
GAGATGACACTACGCGTCACAATGGCCAAGGGCGGGCCAATGCCTTTCGCGTTTGACTTAGTGTCACACG
TGTTCTGTTACGGCCACAGACCTTTTACTAAATATCCAGAAGAGATACCAGACTATTTCAAACAAGCATT
TCCTGAAGGCCTGTCATGGGAAAGGTCGTTGGAGTTCGAAGATGGTGGGTCCGCTTCAGTCAGTGCGCAT
ATAAGCCTTAGAGGAAACACCTTCTACCACAAATCCAAATTTACTGGGGTTAACTTTCCTGCCGATGGTC
CTATCATGCAAAACCAAAGTGTTGATTGGGAGCCATCAACCGAGAAAATTACTGCCAGCGACGGAGTTCT
GAAGGGTGATGTTACGATGTACCTAAAACTTGAAGGAGGCGGCAATCACAAATGCCAATTCAAGACTACT
TACAAGGCGGCAAAAAAGATTCTTAAAATGCCAGGAAGCCATTACATCAGCCATCGCCTCGTCAGGAAAA
CCGAAGGCAACATTACTGAGCTGGTAGAAGATGCAGTAGCTCATTCCGGCGGCATGGACGAGCTGTACAA
GTAAGCGGCCGCGACTCTAGATCATAATCAGCCATACCACATTG
